Addgene plasmid #212352: pTwist-SARS-CoV-2 Spike-deltaC18 K417N (AAT) E484K (AAA)
Purpose: Encodes SARS-CoV-2 spike K417N, E4848K for pseudovirus production
Depositing lab: Alejandro Balazs. Depositing organization: Massachusetts General Hospital. Publication: Ongoing evolution of SARS-CoV-2 drives escape from mRNA vaccine-induced humoral immunity. Roederer AL, Cao Y, Denis KS, Sheehan ML, Li CJ, Lam EC, Gregory DJ, Poznansky MC, Iafrate AJ, Canaday DH, Gravenstein S, Garcia-Beltran WF, Balazs AB. medRxiv [Preprint]. 2024 Mar 7:2024.03.05.24303815. doi: 10.1101/2024.03.05.24303815. PubMed 38496628.
Backbone
  Vector backbone: pTwist-CMV-BetaGlobin-WPRE-Neo
  Backbone manufacturer: Twist
  Vector type: Mammalian Expression
Growth in bacteria
  Bacterial resistance: Ampicillin, 100 μg/mL
  Growth temperature: 37°C
  Growth strain: DH5alpha
  Copy number: High Copy
Gene/Insert
  Gene/Insert name: SARS-CoV-2 Spike K417N, E4848K
  Species: Severe acute respiratory syndrome coronavirus 2
  Mutation: K417N, E4848K
  Entrez Gene: S (a.k.a. GU280_gp02, spike glycoprotein)
  Promoter: CAG
  Cloning method: Ligation Independent Cloning
Terms and licenses: Academic/Nonprofit Terms; Industry Terms: Not Available to Industry
Depositor comments: Please visit https://www.medrxiv.org/content/10.1101/2024.03.05.24303815v1 for medRxiv preprint.
How to cite: pTwist-SARS-CoV-2 Spike-deltaC18 K417N (AAT) E484K (AAA) was a gift from Alejandro Balazs (Addgene plasmid # 212352 ; http://n2t.net/addgene:212352 ; RRID:Addgene_212352)
