[The description below was written by a language model from this plasmid's Addgene catalogue record and pLannotate feature annotations shown in this document.]
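Description:
pTwist-SARS-CoV-2 Spike-deltaC18 K417N (AAT) E484K (AAA) is a mammalian expression plasmid of about 10.5 kb built on the Twist pTwist-CMV-BetaGlobin-WPRE-Neo backbone. It encodes the SARS-CoV-2 spike glycoprotein for pseudovirus production. It replicates in E. coli from a high-copy ColE1/pUC-type origin and is selected with ampicillin through the AmpR β-lactamase gene. A separate cassette, consisting of the SV40 early promoter, neo and the bGH polyadenylation signal, would allow G418 selection in mammalian cells.

The spike open reading frame spans roughly 3.8 kb. According to the plasmid name it lacks the C-terminal 18 residues, a cytoplasmic-tail truncation commonly used to improve spike incorporation into pseudotyped particles. It carries two receptor-binding-domain substitutions, K417N and E484K, and the name gives the codons used as AAT and AAA. The catalogue fields write the second mutation as "E4848K", which appears to be a typographical error for E484K.

The catalogue lists the promoter as CAG. The feature table and the backbone name instead point to a CMV enhancer and CMV promoter elements followed by a truncated human β-globin intron upstream of the coding sequence, so the record is inconsistent on this point. Downstream, a WPRE enhances transcript stability and expression, and an SV40 polyadenylation signal is annotated after it, though on the reverse strand. Short β-globin insulator elements and bacterial and T7 terminators flank the expression units, which should limit transcriptional read-through between them.

The plasmid is intended for transfection into producer cells to supply the variant spike as the envelope protein. The associated study examined SARS-CoV-2 escape from mRNA vaccine-induced humoral immunity.
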