Features (pLannotate 1.2.2; 21 found; start..end, strand, type, name):
      1..3765    +  CDS            S: SPIKE_SARS2 - Experimental evidence at protein level: Swiss-Prot protein existence level 1. [Spike glycoprotein]: May down-regulate host tetherin (BST2) by lysosomal degradation, thereby counteracting its antiviral activity. From Severe acute respiratory syndrome coronavirus 2 (2019-nCoV) (SARS-CoV-2).
   3839..4427    +  misc_feature   WPRE: woodchuck hepatitis virus posttranscriptional regulatory element
   4480..4601    -  polyA_signal   SV40 poly(A) signal: SV40 polyadenylation signal
   4624..4693    -  CDS            large T antigen (fragment): large T antigen from SV40 (simian virus 40)
   4716..4762    +  terminator     T7 terminator: transcription terminator for bacteriophage T7 RNA polymerase
   4792..4928    +  terminator     rrnG terminator: transcription terminator from the E. coli ribosomal RNA rrnG operon (Albrechtsen et al., 1991)
   4973..5044    +  misc_feature   3' β-globin insulator: insulator downstream of the human β-globin locus (Farrell et al., 2002)
   5089..5285    +  promoter       SV40 promoter: SV40 early promoter
   5299..6090    +  CDS            neo: KKA2_KLEPN - Also known as kan, nptII. Experimental evidence at protein level: Swiss-Prot protein existence level 1. Resistance to kanamycin, neomycin, paromomycin, ribostamycin, butirosin and gentamicin B. From Klebsiella pneumoniae.
   6104..6328    +  polyA_signal   bGH poly(A) signal: bovine growth hormone polyadenylation signal
   6524..7112    -  rep_origin     ori: high-copy-number ColE1/pMB1/pBR322/pUC origin of replication
   7284..7348    -  CDS            bla(M) (fragment): β-lactamase lacking the signal sequence; bla(M); allows cytosolic expression of β-lactamase
   7858..8718    +  CDS            AmpR: β-lactamase; bla; confers resistance to ampicillin, carbenicillin, and related antibiotics
   8731..8867    +  terminator     rrnG terminator: transcription terminator from the E. coli ribosomal RNA rrnG operon (Albrechtsen et al., 1991)
   9019..9090    +  misc_feature   5' β-globin insulator: insulator upstream of the human β-globin locus (Farrell et al., 2002)
   9095..9141    -  terminator     T7 terminator: transcription terminator for bacteriophage T7 RNA polymerase
   9159..9207    -  polyA_signal   poly(A) signal: synthetic polyadenylation signal
   9288..9591    +  enhancer       CMV enhancer: human cytomegalovirus immediate early enhancer
   9664..9681    -  promoter       CMV promoter (fragment): human cytomegalovirus (CMV) immediate early promoter
   9744..9795    +  promoter       CMVd2 promoter: truncated human cytomegalovirus (CMV) immediate early promoter that yields moderately reduced expression relative to the full-length promoter
   9929..10404   +  intron         β-globin intron: internally truncated intron from human β-globin
>Addgene plasmid #212352 | pTwist-SARS-CoV-2 Spike-deltaC18 K417N (AAT) E484K (AAA) | addgene full sequence | sequence record 431601 | Addgene NGS Result
ATGTTTGTGTTCCTCGTTCTCCTGCCCCTCGTTTCTTCCCAATGCGTGAACCTCACAACTAGAACGCAGC
TCCCACCCGCTTACACGAACTCTTTTACTCGTGGAGTATACTATCCCGATAAAGTCTTTAGGTCCAGTGT
CCTTCATTCTACTCAAGACCTTTTCCTGCCATTCTTCTCAAATGTCACCTGGTTCCATGCTATCCACGTT
TCTGGCACCAACGGAACTAAACGATTTGATAATCCCGTCTTGCCATTTAACGATGGCGTATACTTTGCCT
CAACGGAGAAGTCCAACATTATCCGGGGATGGATATTTGGCACCACCCTGGACTCCAAGACACAGTCTCT
CCTCATTGTGAACAACGCCACCAATGTCGTCATCAAAGTCTGTGAATTTCAATTTTGTAACGATCCCTTT
CTCGGGGTTTATTATCATAAGAATAACAAGTCTTGGATGGAGTCAGAGTTCCGCGTTTACAGTTCCGCTA
ACAACTGTACTTTTGAGTACGTTTCCCAACCATTTCTCATGGATCTTGAAGGGAAGCAAGGCAACTTCAA
GAATCTCCGCGAATTTGTGTTTAAGAATATAGACGGCTACTTCAAAATTTATAGCAAGCATACCCCGATA
AATCTGGTTCGGGATCTCCCTCAAGGCTTCTCCGCGTTGGAACCCCTCGTGGACTTGCCGATTGGCATCA
ACATCACCCGGTTCCAAACCCTTCTTGCCCTTCATCGAAGCTACCTCACGCCTGGCGACAGTAGTAGTGG
TTGGACAGCGGGCGCAGCAGCCTACTATGTGGGATATTTGCAACCACGCACCTTTCTTCTCAAATATAAC
GAAAACGGAACAATTACCGATGCCGTAGACTGTGCCCTCGATCCCCTGTCCGAAACTAAATGCACACTCA
AGTCCTTCACAGTTGAGAAAGGCATATACCAAACCAGTAACTTCCGCGTCCAACCCACCGAATCCATTGT
TCGATTCCCTAACATCACCAATTTGTGTCCTTTCGGTGAAGTATTTAATGCCACTCGATTTGCATCAGTT
TATGCCTGGAATCGCAAGCGAATATCAAATTGTGTTGCAGATTATAGTGTCCTGTATAATAGCGCATCAT
TCAGCACTTTTAAGTGTTATGGGGTCAGCCCTACGAAATTGAATGACTTGTGTTTTACCAACGTTTACGC
AGATTCTTTCGTCATACGCGGCGACGAAGTCCGACAGATTGCACCGGGGCAAACCGGAAATATAGCAGAC
TATAATTATAAGTTGCCGGATGACTTCACCGGCTGCGTTATAGCATGGAACTCCAATAATCTCGATTCAA
AAGTCGGCGGCAACTATAATTATCTTTACCGCCTGTTTCGCAAGTCAAATCTGAAGCCCTTTGAACGTGA
CATCTCCACCGAAATTTATCAAGCTGGCAGCACCCCATGTAATGGAGTGAAAGGGTTTAACTGTTATTTT
CCCCTTCAATCATACGGATTTCAACCAACAAATGGGGTGGGCTATCAACCATATCGGGTGGTAGTCTTGA
GCTTTGAGCTGCTCCACGCACCGGCTACAGTTTGCGGACCGAAGAAAAGCACTAACCTGGTGAAGAATAA
ATGTGTGAACTTCAACTTTAATGGGCTCACCGGAACAGGGGTGCTGACAGAATCAAACAAGAAATTTCTC
CCTTTTCAACAATTTGGTAGAGACATTGCCGATACCACAGATGCCGTCCGCGATCCGCAAACACTGGAAA
TCCTCGATATAACACCCTGTAGCTTCGGCGGGGTCAGCGTGATAACTCCCGGAACGAACACATCCAACCA
AGTGGCTGTCCTGTATCAAGATGTCAACTGTACCGAAGTCCCTGTGGCGATACACGCCGACCAACTGACA
CCCACCTGGAGAGTCTACTCAACAGGTTCCAATGTCTTTCAAACTAGAGCGGGTTGTCTCATTGGCGCTG
AGCATGTCAATAATTCATACGAATGTGATATTCCTATTGGGGCAGGAATCTGTGCGTCTTATCAAACTCA
AACGAACTCACCACGGCGCGCTCGCTCAGTAGCCAGCCAGTCCATAATCGCCTATACCATGAGTCTCGGG
GCTGAGAACTCCGTGGCTTATTCAAACAATTCCATCGCAATCCCAACTAACTTTACCATTAGCGTTACCA
CGGAAATCTTGCCCGTCAGCATGACTAAGACGAGCGTAGACTGTACGATGTATATCTGTGGGGATTCCAC
CGAGTGTAGCAACCTCTTGCTTCAATACGGGTCTTTCTGTACTCAACTCAACCGAGCATTGACCGGAATT
GCGGTCGAACAAGACAAGAATACCCAAGAGGTGTTCGCACAAGTAAAGCAAATATACAAAACGCCGCCAA
TCAAAGATTTTGGCGGGTTTAATTTTAGCCAAATACTGCCAGACCCATCTAAGCCTTCAAAACGCAGCTT
TATCGAGGATCTGCTGTTCAACAAAGTTACGTTGGCTGACGCGGGTTTCATTAAGCAGTATGGGGATTGT
TTGGGAGACATTGCGGCCCGCGACCTTATCTGTGCTCAAAAATTCAATGGGTTGACAGTTCTGCCCCCTC
TGCTCACTGATGAGATGATTGCACAGTATACATCAGCATTGTTGGCAGGAACCATTACATCCGGCTGGAC
TTTTGGCGCGGGTGCGGCCCTTCAAATACCTTTCGCTATGCAAATGGCTTACAGATTCAATGGGATTGGT
GTCACGCAAAATGTATTGTATGAAAATCAGAAGCTGATCGCTAATCAATTTAACAGCGCGATTGGCAAGA
TCCAAGATTCACTGTCAAGCACAGCGTCCGCCCTCGGCAAACTCCAAGATGTTGTGAATCAAAACGCCCA
GGCCCTGAATACCCTCGTGAAGCAACTGAGTTCTAACTTCGGCGCAATCTCCAGCGTCCTCAACGACATA
TTGTCCAGACTTGATAAGGTGGAAGCCGAGGTGCAAATTGATCGGCTCATCACAGGCAGGCTCCAGTCAC
TCCAAACTTATGTGACACAACAGTTGATCCGGGCTGCTGAGATACGAGCAAGCGCCAACCTGGCCGCCAC
TAAAATGTCAGAGTGCGTGCTCGGGCAGTCCAAACGGGTTGACTTTTGTGGCAAGGGCTATCACTTGATG
TCCTTCCCCCAATCCGCCCCACATGGAGTGGTCTTTCTCCACGTCACTTATGTCCCTGCTCAAGAGAAGA
ACTTTACGACAGCTCCAGCAATCTGTCACGATGGCAAAGCGCACTTTCCCAGGGAAGGCGTTTTCGTCAG
TAATGGCACGCATTGGTTTGTGACCCAAAGGAATTTCTATGAACCCCAAATCATAACCACTGACAATACA
TTTGTCTCAGGCAACTGTGATGTGGTCATTGGGATCGTGAACAACACGGTATATGATCCCCTGCAACCCG
AGTTGGATAGCTTCAAAGAGGAATTGGATAAATACTTTAAGAATCATACTTCACCCGATGTTGATCTCGG
GGACATATCAGGAATAAATGCAAGTGTCGTCAACATTCAGAAAGAGATTGATCGCCTTAATGAGGTCGCC
AAGAACTTGAATGAATCTTTGATCGACTTGCAAGAACTGGGCAAATACGAACAATATATTAAATGGCCCT
GGTACATTTGGTTGGGCTTTATCGCCGGACTTATAGCTATCGTTATGGTCACAATTATGTTGTGCTGTAT
GACTAGCTGTTGTTCCTGCTTGAAAGGATGTTGCAGTTGCGGATCTTGTTGTAAATAAAGGATCCTCTAG
AAGTTGTCTCCTCCTGCACTGACTGACTGATACAATCGATTTCTGGATCCGCAGGCCTAATCAACCTCTG
GATTACAAAATTTGTGAAAGATTGACTGGTATTCTTAACTATGTTGCTCCTTTTACGCTATGTGGATACG
CTGCTTTAATGCCTTTGTATCATGCTATTGCTTCCCGTATGGCTTTCATTTTCTCCTCCTTGTATAAATC
CTGGTTGCTGTCTCTTTATGAGGAGTTGTGGCCCGTTGTCAGGCAACGTGGCGTGGTGTGCACTGTGTTT
GCTGACGCAACCCCCACTGGTTGGGGCATTGCCACCACCTGTCAGCTCCTTTCCGGGACTTTCGCTTTCC
CCCTCCCTATTGCCACGGCGGAACTCATCGCCGCCTGCCTTGCCCGCTGCTGGACAGGGGCTCGGCTGTT
GGGCACTGACAATTCCGTGGTGTTGTCGGGGAAGCTGACGTCCTTTCCATGGCTGCTCGCCTGTGTTGCC
ACCTGGATTCTGCGCGGGACGTCCTTCTGCTACGTCCCTTCGGCCCTCAATCCAGCGGACCTTCCTTCCC
GCGGCCTGCTGCCGGCTCTGCGGCCTCTTCCGCGTCTTCGCCTTCGCCCTCAGACGAGTCGGATCTCCCT
TTGGGCCGCCTCCCCGCCTGTCTAGCTTGACTGACTGAGATACAGCGTACCTTCAGCTCACAGACATGAT
AAGATACATTGATGAGTTTGGACAAACCACAACTAGAATGCAGTGAAAAAAATGCTTTATTTGTGAAATT
TGTGATGCTATTGCTTTATTTGTAACCATTATAAGCTGCAATAAACAAGTTAACAACAACAATTGCATTC
ATTTTATGTTTCAGGTTCAGGGGGAGGTGTGGGAGGTTTTTTAAAGCAAGTAAAACCTCTACAAATGTGG
TATTGGCCCATCTCTATCGGTATCGTAGCATAACCCCTTGGGGCCTCTAAACGGGTCTTGAGGGGTTTTT
TGTGCCCCTCGGGCCGGATTGCTATCTACCGGCATTGGCGCAGAAAAAAATGCCTGATGCGACGCTGCGC
GTCTTATACTCCCACATATGCCAGATTCAGCAACGGATACGGCTTCCCCAACTTGCCCACTTCCATACGT
GTCCTCCTTACCAGAAATTTATCCTTAAGGTCGTCAGCTATCCTGCAGGCGATCTCTCGATTTCGATCAA
GACATTCCTTTAATGGTCTTTTCTGGACACCACTAGGGGTCAGAAGTAGTTCATCAAACTTTCTTCCCTC
CCTAATCTCATTGGTTACCTTGGGCTATCGAAACTTAATTAAGCGATCTGCATCTCAATTAGTCAGCAAC
CATAGTCCCGCCCCTAACTCCGCCCATCCCGCCCCTAACTCCGCCCAGTTCCGCCCATTCTCCGCCCCAT
CGCTGACTAATTTTTTTTATTTATGCAGAGGCCGAGGCCGCCTCGGCCTCTGAGCTATTCCAGAAGTAGT
GAGGAGGCTTTTTTGGAGGCCTAGGCTTTTGCAAAGGAGGTAGCCAACATGATTGAACAAGATGGATTGC
ACGCAGGTTCTCCCGCCGCTTGGGTGGAGAGGCTATTCGGCTATGACTGGGCACAACAGACAATCGGCTG
CTCTGATGCCGCCGTGTTCCGGCTGTCAGCGCAGGGGCGCCCGGTTCTTTTTGTCAAGACCGACCTGTCC
GGTGCCCTGAATGAACTCCAGGACGAGGCAGCGCGGCTATCGTGGCTGGCCACGACGGGCGTTCCTTGCG
CAGCTGTGCTCGACGTTGTCACTGAAGCGGGAAGGGACTGGCTGCTATTGGGCGAAGTGCCGGGGCAGGA
TCTCCTGTCATCTCACCTTGCTCCTGCCGAGAAAGTATCCATCATGGCTGATGCAATGCGGCGGCTGCAT
ACGCTTGATCCGGCTACCTGCCCATTCGACCACCAAGCGAAACATCGCATCGAGCGAGCACGTACTCGGA
TGGAAGCCGGTCTTGTCGATCAGGATGATCTGGACGAAGAGCATCAGGGGCTCGCGCCAGCCGAACTGTT
CGCCAGGCTCAAGGCGCGGATGCCCGACGGCGAGGATCTCGTCGTGACCCACGGCGATGCCTGCTTGCCG
AATATCATGGTGGAAAATGGCCGCTTTTCTGGATTCATCGACTGTGGCCGGCTGGGTGTGGCGGACCGCT
ATCAGGACATAGCGTTGGCTACCCGTGATATTGCTGAAGAGCTTGGCGGCGAATGGGCTGACCGCTTCCT
CGTGCTTTACGGTATCGCCGCTCCCGATTCGCAGCGCATCGCCTTCTATCGCCTTCTTGACGAGTTCTTC
TAGTATGTAAGCCCTGTGCCTTCTAGTTGCCAGCCATCTGTTGTTTGCCCCTCCCCCGTGCCTTCCTTGA
CCCTGGAAGGTGCCACTCCCACTGTCCTTTCCTAATAAAATGAGGAAATTGCATCGCATTGTCTGAGTAG
GTGTCATTCTATTCTGGGGGGTGGGGTGGGGCAGGACAGCAAGGGGGAGGATTGGGAAGACAATAGCAGG
CATGCTGGGGATGCGGTGGGCTCTATGGTTAATTAACCAGTCAAGTCAGCTACTTGGCGAGATCGACTTG
TCTGGGTTTCGACTACGCTCAGAATTGCGTCAGTCAAGTTCGATCTGGTCCTTGCTATTGCACCCGTTCT
CCGATTACGAGTTTCATTTAAATCATGTGAGCAAAAGGCCAGCAAAAGGCCAGGAACCGTAAAAAGGCCG
CGTTGCTGGCGTTTTTCCATAGGCTCCGCCCCCCTGACGAGCATCACAAAAATCGACGCTCAAGTCAGAG
GTGGCGAAACCCGACAGGACTATAAAGATACCAGGCGTTTCCCCCTGGAAGCTCCCTCGTGCGCTCTCCT
GTTCCGACCCTGCCGCTTACCGGATACCTGTCCGCCTTTCTCCCTTCGGGAAGCGTGGCGCTTTCTCATA
GCTCACGCTGTAGGTATCTCAGTTCGGTGTAGGTCGTTCGCTCCAAGCTGGGCTGTGTGCACGAACCCCC
CGTTCAGCCCGACCGCTGCGCCTTATCCGGTAACTATCGTCTTGAGTCCAACCCGGTAAGACACGACTTA
TCGCCACTGGCAGCAGCCACTGGTAACAGGATTAGCAGAGCGAGGTATGTAGGCGGTGCTACAGAGTTCT
TGAAGTGGTGGCCTAACTACGGCTACACTAGAAGAACAGTATTTGGTATCTGCGCTCTGCTGAAGCCAGT
TACCTTCGGAAAAAGAGTTGGTAGCTCTTGATCCGGCAAACAAACCACCGCTGGTAGCGGTGGTTTTTTT
GTTTGCAAGCAGCAGATTACGCGCAGAAAAAAAGGATCTCAAGAAGATCCTTTGATCTTTTCTACGGGGT
CTGACGCTCAGTGGAACGAAAACTCACGTTAAGGGATTTTGGTCATGAGATTATCAAAAAGGATCTTCAC
CTAGATCCTTTTAAATTAAAAATGAAGTTTTAAATCAATCTAAAGTATATATGAGTAAACTTGGTCTGAC
AGTTACCAATGCTTAATCAGTGAGGCACCTATCTCAGCGATCTGTCTATTTCGTTCATCCATAGTTGCAT
TTAAATTTCCGAACTCTCCAAGGCCCTCGTCGGAAAATCTTCAAACCTTTCGTCCGATCCATCTTGCAGG
CTACCTCTCGAACGAACTATCGCAAGTCTCTTGGCCGGCCTTGCGCCTTGGCTATTGCTTGGCAGCGCCT
ATCGCCAGGTATTACTCCAATCCCGAATATCCGAGATCGGGATCACCCGAGAGAAGTTCAACCTACATCC
TCAATCCCGATCTATCCGAGATCCGAGGAATATCGAAATCGGGGCGCGCCTGGTGTACCGAGAACGATCC
TCTCAGTGCGAGTCTCGACGATCCATATCGTTGCTTGGCAGTCAGCCAGTCGGAATCCAGCTTGGGACCC
AGGAAGTCCAATCGTCAGATATTGTACTCAAGCCTGGTCACGGCAGCGTACCGATCTGTTTAAACCTAGA
TATTGATAGTCTGATCGGTCAACGTATAATCGAGTCCTAGCTTTTGCAAACATCTATCAAGAGACAGGAT
CAGCAGGAGGCTTTCGCATGAGTATTCAACATTTCCGTGTCGCCCTTATTCCCTTTTTTGCGGCATTTTG
CCTTCCTGTTTTTGCTCACCCAGAAACGCTGGTGAAAGTAAAAGATGCTGAAGATCAGTTGGGTGCGCGA
GTGGGTTACATCGAACTGGATCTCAACAGCGGTAAGATCCTTGAGAGTTTTCGCCCCGAAGAACGCTTTC
CAATGATGAGCACTTTTAAAGTTCTGCTATGTGGCGCGGTATTATCCCGTATTGACGCCGGGCAAGAGCA
ACTCGGTCGCCGCATACACTATTCTCAGAATGACTTGGTTGAGTATTCACCAGTCACAGAAAAGCATCTT
ACGGATGGCATGACAGTAAGAGAATTATGCAGTGCTGCCATAACCATGAGTGATAACACTGCGGCCAACT
TACTTCTGACAACGATTGGAGGACCGAAGGAGCTAACCGCTTTTTTGCACAACATGGGGGATCATGTAAC
TCGCCTTGATCGTTGGGAACCGGAGCTGAATGAAGCCATACCAAACGACGAGCGTGACACCACGATGCCT
GTAGCAATGGCAACAACCTTGCGTAAACTATTAACTGGCGAACTACTTACTCTAGCTTCCCGGCAACAGT
TGATAGACTGGATGGAGGCGGATAAAGTTGCAGGACCACTTCTGCGCTCGGCCCTTCCGGCTGGCTGGTT
TATTGCTGATAAATCTGGAGCCGGTGAGCGTGGGTCTCGCGGTATCATTGCAGCACTGGGGCCAGATGGT
AAGCCCTCCCGTATCGTAGTTATCTACACGACGGGGAGTCAGGCAACTATGGATGAACGAAATAGACAGA
TCGCTGAGATAGGTGCCTCACTGATTAAGCATTGGTAACCGATTCTAGGTGCATTGGCGCAGAAAAAAAT
GCCTGATGCGACGCTGCGCGTCTTATACTCCCACATATGCCAGATTCAGCAACGGATACGGCTTCCCCAA
CTTGCCCACTTCCATACGTGTCCTCCTTACCAGAAATTTATCCTTAAGATCCCGAATCGTTTAAACTCGA
CTCTGGCTCTATCGAATCTCCGTCGTTTCGAGCTTACGCGAACAGCCGTGGCGCTCATTTGCTCGTCGGG
CATCGAATCTCGTCAGCTATCGTCAGCTTACCTTTTTGGCAGCGATCGCGGCTCCCGACATCTTGGACCA
TTAGCTCCACAGGTATCTTCTTCCCTCTAGTGGTCATAACAGCAGCTTCAGCTACCTCTCAATTCAAAAA
ACCCCTCAAGACCCGTTTAGAGGCCCCAAGGGGTTATGCTATCAATCGTTGCGTTACACACACAAAAAAC
CAACACACATCCATCTTCGATGGATAGCGATTTTATTATCTAACTGCTGATCGAGTGTAGCCAGATCTAG
TAATCAATTACGGGGTCATTAGTTCATAGCCCATATATGGAGTTCCGCGTTACATAACTTACGGTAAATG
GCCCGCCTGGCTGACCGCCCAACGACCCCCGCCCATTGACGTCAATAATGACGTATGTTCCCATAGTAAC
GCCAATAGGGACTTTCCATTGACGTCAATGGGTGGAGTATTTACGGTAAACTGCCCACTTGGCAGTACAT
CAAGTGTATCATATGCCAAGTACGCCCCCTATTGACGTCAATGACGGTAAATGGCCCGCCTGGCATTATG
CCCAGTACATGACCTTATGGGACTTTCCTACTTGGCAGTACATCTACGTATTAGTCATCGCTATTACCAT
GCTGATGCGGTTTTGGCAGTACATCAATGGGCGTGGATAGCGGTTTGACTCACGGGGATTTCCAAGTCTC
CACCCCATTGACGTCAATGGGAGTTTGTTTTGGCACCAAAATCAACGGGACTTTCCAAAATGTCGTAACA
ACTCCGCCCCATTGACGCAAATGGGCGGTAGGCGTGTACGGTGGGAGGTCTATATAAGCAGAGCTGGTTT
AGTGAACCGTCAGATCGCCTGGAGACGCCATCCACGCTGTTTTGACCTCCATAGAAGACACCGGGACCGA
TCCAGCCTCCCCTCGAAGCTTACATGTGGTACCGAGCTCGGATCCTGAGAACTTCAGGGTGAGTCTATGG
GACCCTTGATGTTTTCTTTCCCCTTCTTTTCTATGGTTAAGTTCATGTCATAGGAAGGGGAGAAGTAACA
GGGTACACATATTGACCAAATCAGGGTAATTTTGCATTTGTAATTTTAAAAAATGCTTTCTTCTTTTAAT
ATACTTTTTTGTTTATCTTATTTCTAATACTTTCCCTAATCTCTTTCTTTCAGGGCAATAATGATACAAT
GTATCATGCCTCTTTGCACCATTCTAAAGAATAACAGTGATAATTTCTGGGTTAAGGCAATAGCAATATT
TCTGCATATAAATATTTCTGCATATAAATTGTAACTGATGTAAGAGGTTTCATATTGCTAATAGCAGCTA
CAATCCAGCTACCATTCTGCTTTTATTTTATGGTTGGGATAAGGCTGGATTATTCTGAGTCCAAGCTAGG
CCCTTTTGCTAATCATGTTCATACCTCTTATCTTCCTCCCACAGCTCCTGGGCAACGTGCTGGTCTGTGT
GCTGGCCCATCACTTTGGCAAAGGCGGCCGCC
